Addgene plasmid #197677: vYM004_pNeo_phiC31_nTRE_pEF1s(orig)_citrine
Purpose: "pEF1s(orig)" reporter plasmid
Depositing lab: Michael Elowitz. Depositing organization: California Institute of Technology. Publication: Tuning Methylation-Dependent Silencing Dynamics by Synthetic Modulation of CpG Density. Ma Y, Budde MW, Zhu J, Elowitz MB. ACS Synth Biol. 2023 Aug 12. doi: 10.1021/acssynbio.3c00078. PubMed 37572041.
Backbone
  Vector backbone: PhiC31
  Backbone size w/o insert (bp): 4300
  Total vector size (bp): 6200
  Vector type: Mammalian Expression, Synthetic Biology
  Selectable markers: Neomycin (select with G418)
Growth in bacteria
  Bacterial resistance: Ampicillin, 100 μg/mL
  Growth temperature: 37°C
  Growth strain: DH5alpha
  Copy number: High Copy
Gene/Insert
  Gene/Insert name: pEF1s-H2B-Citrine
  Species: Synthetic
  Insert size (bp): 1900
Terms and licenses: Academic/Nonprofit Terms; Industry Terms: Not Available to Industry
Depositor comments: Please visit https://doi.org/10.1101/2023.05.30.542205 for bioRxiv preprint.
How to cite: vYM004_pNeo_phiC31_nTRE_pEF1s(orig)_citrine was a gift from Michael Elowitz (Addgene plasmid # 197677 ; http://n2t.net/addgene:197677 ; RRID:Addgene_197677)
