[The description below was written by a language model from this plasmid's Addgene catalogue record and pLannotate feature annotations shown in this document.]
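Description:
vYM004_pNeo_phiC31_nTRE_pEF1s(orig)_citrine is a roughly 6.2 kb mammalian reporter plasmid built on a phiC31 integration backbone and catalogued as the "pEF1s(orig)" reporter from a synthetic-biology study of how CpG density affects methylation-dependent silencing dynamics. It is propagated in E. coli as a high-copy plasmid through a ColE1/pUC-type origin, with β-lactamase (AmpR) under its own promoter providing ampicillin selection. For mammalian cells it carries a φC31 attB site, which allows integrase-mediated recombination into a compatible attP or pseudo-attP site in the genome. Immediately downstream lies a NeoR/KanR coding sequence with a bGH polyadenylation signal. No promoter is annotated directly upstream of this gene, and two tandem SV40 poly(A) signals precede attB. This layout is consistent with a promoter-trap arrangement, in which G418 resistance depends on integration at a landing site that supplies a promoter, although the record does not say so explicitly.

The payload is a synthetic insert of about 1.9 kb, pEF1s-H2B-Citrine. A cluster of tet operator sequences (the "nTRE" of the name, detected as fragments of TRE-type promoters) sits just upstream of the EF-1α core promoter, which is followed by the HTLV-1 truncated 5' LTR segment. Together the promoter and LTR segment form a short composite EF1 promoter. This drives human histone H2B fused to the yellow fluorescent protein Citrine, giving a chromatin-bound nuclear signal suited to single-cell imaging or flow cytometry, and the transcript ends in an SV40 small t intron fragment and poly(A) signal. The tetO sites offer docking points for TetR/rTetR fusion proteins, presumably chromatin regulators recruited to silence the promoter. The "orig" label suggests that this is the unmodified promoter reference for variants with altered CpG content.
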