Features (pLannotate 1.2.2; 29 found; start..end, strand, type, name):
     77..665     +  rep_origin     ori: high-copy-number ColE1/pMB1/pBR322/pUC origin of replication
    743..826     +  CDS            large T antigen (fragment): large T antigen from SV40 (simian virus 40)
    849..983     +  polyA_signal   SV40 poly(A) signal: SV40 polyadenylation signal
    980..1063    +  CDS            large T antigen (fragment): large T antigen from SV40 (simian virus 40)
   1086..1207    +  polyA_signal   SV40 poly(A) signal: SV40 polyadenylation signal
   1244..1313    +  protein_bind   attB: attB site for the φC31 integrase (Groth et al., 2000) phage φC31 integrase
   1502..1522    -  misc_feature   MCS (fragment): pBluescript multiple cloning site
   1579..2382    +  CDS            NeoR/KanR: aminoglycoside phosphotransferase from Tn5; aph(3')-II (or nptII); confers resistance to neomycin, kanamycin, and G418 (Geneticin®)
   2420..2531    +  polyA_signal   bGH poly(A) signal: bovine growth hormone polyadenylation signal
   2648..2669    +  promoter       SV40 promoter (fragment): SV40 enhancer and early promoter
   2710..2735    +  promoter       tight TRE promoter (fragment): Tet-responsive promoter PTight, consisting of seven tet operator sequences followed by the minimal CMV promoter
   2752..2771    +  promoter       tight TRE promoter (fragment): Tet-responsive promoter PTight, consisting of seven tet operator sequences followed by the minimal CMV promoter
   2789..2807    +  protein_bind   tet operator: tetO; bacterial operator O2 for the tetR and tetA genes tetracycline repressor TetR
   2825..2847    +  promoter       PLtetO-1 promoter (fragment): modified phage lambda PL promoter with tet operator sites (Lutz and Bujard, 1997)
   2860..2880    +  promoter       tight TRE promoter (fragment): Tet-responsive promoter PTight, consisting of seven tet operator sequences followed by the minimal CMV promoter
   2947..3158    +  promoter       EF-1α core promoter: core promoter for human elongation factor EF-1α
   3171..3439    +  LTR            5' LTR (truncated): truncated 5' long terminal repeat (LTR) from human T-cell leukemia virus (HTLV) type 1
   3481..3516    +  misc_feature   MCS (fragment): pBluescript multiple cloning site
   3523..3900    +  CDS            H2B: human histone H2B; HIST1H2BJ
   3899..3915    -  misc_feature   MCS (fragment): pUC18/19 multiple cloning site
   3925..4641    +  CDS            Citrine: Citrine is a basic (constitutively fluorescent) yellow fluorescent protein published in 2001, derived from Aequorea victoria. It has moderate acid sensitivity.
   4645..4671    +  misc_feature   MCS (fragment): pBluescript multiple cloning site
   4693..4711    -  promoter       T7 promoter: promoter for bacteriophage T7 RNA polymerase
   4721..4760    +  CDS            lacZα (fragment): LacZα fragment of β-galactosidase; lacZ fragment
   4770..4825    +  intron         small t intron (fragment): SV40 (simian virus 40) small t antigen intron
   4825..4962    +  CDS            large T antigen (fragment): large T antigen from SV40 (simian virus 40)
   4985..5106    +  polyA_signal   SV40 poly(A) signal: SV40 polyadenylation signal
   5132..5195    +  promoter       AmpR promoter: bla
   5196..6056    +  CDS            AmpR: β-lactamase; bla; confers resistance to ampicillin, carbenicillin, and related antibiotics
>Addgene plasmid #197677 | vYM004_pNeo_phiC31_nTRE_pEF1s(orig)_citrine | addgene full sequence | sequence record 386596 | Addgene NGS Result
TCATGACCAAAATCCCTTAACGTGAGTTTTCGTTCCACTGAGCGTCAGACCCCGTAGAAAAGATCAAAGG
ATCTTCTTGAGATCCTTTTTTTCTGCGCGTAATCTGCTGCTTGCAAACAAAAAAACCACCGCTACCAGCG
GTGGTTTGTTTGCCGGATCAAGAGCTACCAACTCTTTTTCCGAAGGTAACTGGCTTCAGCAGAGCGCAGA
TACCAAATACTGTTCTTCTAGTGTAGCCGTAGTTAGGCCACCACTTCAAGAACTCTGTAGCACCGCCTAC
ATACCTCGCTCTGCTAATCCTGTTACCAGTGGCTGCTGCCAGTGGCGATAAGTCGTGTCTTACCGGGTTG
GACTCAAGACGATAGTTACCGGATAAGGCGCAGCGGTCGGGCTGAACGGGGGGTTCGTGCACACAGCCCA
GCTTGGAGCGAACGACCTACACCGAACTGAGATACCTACAGCGTGAGCTATGAGAAAGCGCCACGCTTCC
CGAAGGGAGAAAGGCGGACAGGTATCCGGTAAGCGGCAGGGTCGGAACAGGAGAGCGCACGAGGGAGCTT
CCAGGGGGAAACGCCTGGTATCTTTATAGTCCTGTCGGGTTTCGCCACCTCTGACTTGAGCGTCGATTTT
TGTGATGCTCGTCAGGGGGGCGGAGCCTATGGAAAAACGCCAGCAACGCGGCCTTTTTACGGTTCCTGGC
CTTTTGCTGGCCTTTTGCTCACATGTTCTTTCCTGCGGTACCGATCATAATCAGCCATACCACATTTGTA
GAGGTTTTACTTGCTTTAAAAAACCTCCCACACCTCCCCCTGAACCTGAAACATAAAATGAATGCAATTG
TTGTTGTTAACTTGTTTATTGCAGCTTATAATGGTTACAAATAAAGCAATAGCATCACAAATTTCACAAA
TAAAGCATTTTTTTCACTGCATTCTAGTTGTGGTTTGTCCAAACTCATCAATGTATCTTATCATGTCTGG
ATCATAATCAGCCATACCACATTTGTAGAGGTTTTACTTGCTTTAAAAAACCTCCCACACCTCCCCCTGA
ACCTGAAACATAAAATGAATGCAATTGTTGTTGTTAACTTGTTTATTGCAGCTTATAATGGTTACAAATA
AAGCAATAGCATCACAAATTTCACAAATAAAGCATTTTTTTCACTGCATTCTAGTTGTGGTTTGTCCAAA
CTCATCAATGTATCTTATCATGTCTGCTCGAGGTCGACGATGTAGGTCACGGTCTCGAAGCCGCGGTGCG
GGTGCCAGGGCGTGCCCTTGGGCTCCCCGGGCGCGTACTCCACCTCACCCATCTGGTCCATCATGATGAA
CGGGTCGAGGTGGCGGTAGTTGATCCCGGCGAACGCGCGGCGCACCGGGAAGCCCTCGCCCTCGAAACCG
CTGGGCGCGGTGGTCACGGTGAGCACGGGACGTGCGACGGCGTCGGCGGGTGCGGATACGCGGGGCAGCG
TCAGCGGGTTCTCGACGGTCACGGCGGGCATGTCGACGGTATCGATAAGCTTACGCGTGCTAGCGCATGC
AGATCTACTAGTCGGCCGGATAAAGATATCAACTCGAGATGGGATCGGCCATTGAACAAGATGGATTGCA
CGCAGGTTCTCCGGCCGCTTGGGTGGAGAGGCTATTCGGCTATGACTGGGCACAACAGACAATCGGCTGC
TCTGATGCCGCCGTGTTCCGGCTGTCAGCGCAGGGGCGCCCGGTTCTTTTTGTCAAGACCGACCTGTCCG
GTGCCCTGAATGAACTGCAGGACGAGGCAGCGCGGCTATCGTGGCTGGCCACGACGGGCGTTCCTTGCGC
AGCTGTGCTCGACGTTGTCACTGAAGCGGGAAGGGACTGGCTGCTATTGGGCGAAGTGCCGGGGCAGGAT
CTCCTGTCATCTCACCTTGCTCCTGCCGAGAAAGTATCCATCATGGCTGATGCAATGCGGCGGCTGCATA
CGCTTGATCCGGCTACCTGCCCATTCGACCACCAAGCGAAACATCGCATCGAGCGAGCACGTACTCGGAT
GGAAGCCGGTCTTGTCGATCAGGATGATCTGGACGAAGAGCATCAGGGGCTCGCGCCAGCCGAACTGTTC
GCCAGGCTCAAGGCGCGCATGCCCGACGGCGATGATCTCGTCGTGACCCATGGCGATGCCTGCTTGCCGA
ATATCATGGTGGAAAATGGCCGCTTTTCTGGATTCATCGACTGTGGCCGGCTGGGTGTGGCGGACCGCTA
TCAGGACATAGCGTTGGCTACCCGTGATATTGCTGAAGAGCTTGGCGGCGAATGGGCTGACCGCTTCCTC
GTGCTTTACGGTATCGCCGCTCCCGATTCGCAGCGCATCGCCTTCTATCGCCTTCTTGACGAGTTCTTCT
GAGGGGATCAATTCTCTAGAGCTCGCTGATCAGCCTCGACTGTGCCTTCTAGTTGCCAGCCATCTGTTGT
TTGCCCCTCCCCCGTGCCTTCCTTGACCCTGGAAGGTGCCACTCCCACTGTCCTTTCCTAATAAAATGAG
GAAATTGCATCGCATTGTCTGAGTAGGTGTCATTCTATTCTGGGGGGTGGGGTGGGGCAGGACAGCAAGG
GGGAGGATTGGGAAGAGAATAGCAGGCATGCTGGGGATGCGGTGGGCTCTATGGCTTCTGAGGCGGAAAG
AACCAGCTGGGGGCTAGCAAAGCCTAGGAACAGCTGCATATAGCACTGCAGTTTACTCCCTATCAGTGAT
AGAGAGTCAAAAGGCCATGCCCTCCCTATCAGTGATAGAGAGAGCAGACTCAAGGTGGTCCCTATCAGTG
ATAGAGAGATTGAGCAAGAGGGCCTCCCTATCAGTGATAGAGATTGATCCAGTCAGGGCCTCCCTATCAG
TGATAGAGAAGCTATGTGCAGGTAGGGCTGTACAGTGGGAATGCATGGATCTGCGATCGCTCCGGTGCCC
GTCAGTGGGCAGAGCGCACATCGCCCACAGTCCCCGAGAAGTTGGGGGGAGGGGTCGGCAATTGAACCGG
TGCCTAGAGAAGGTGGCGCGGGGTAAACTGGGAAAGTGATGTCGTGTACTGGCTCCGCCTTTTTCCCGAG
GGTGGGGGAGAACCGTATATAAGTGCAGTAGTCGCCGTGAACGTTCTTTTTCGCAACGGGTTTGCCGCCA
GAACACAGCTGAAGCTTCGAGGGGCTCGCATCTCTCCTTCACGCGCCCGCCGCCCTACCTGAGGCCGCCA
TCCACGCCGGTTGAGTCGCGTTCTGCCGCCTCCCGCCTGTGGTGCCTCCTGAACTGCGTCCGCCGTCTAG
GTAAGTTTAAAGCTCAGGTCGAGACCGGGCCTTTGTCCGGCGCTCCCTTGGAGCCTACCTAGACTCAGCC
GGCTCTCCACGCTTTGCCTGACCCTGCTTGCTCAACTCTACGTCTTTGTTTCGTTTTCTGTTCTGCGCCG
TTACAGATCCAAGCTGTGACCGGCGCCTACGCGGCCGCTCTAGCCCGGGCGGATCCCCCGGGCTGCAGGA
ATTCGATATCAAGCTTGCCACCATGCCAGAGCCAGCGAAGTCTGCTCCCGCCCCGAAAAAGGGCTCCAAG
AAGGCGGTGACTAAGGCGCAGAAGAAAGGCGGCAAGAAGCGCAAGCGCAGCCGCAAGGAGAGCTATTCCA
TCTATGTGTACAAGGTTCTGAAGCAGGTCCACCCTGACACCGGCATTTCGTCCAAGGCCATGGGCATCAT
GAATTCGTTTGTGAACGACATTTTCGAGCGCATCGCAGGTGAGGCTTCCCGCCTGGCGCATTACAACAAG
CGCTCGACCATCACCTCCAGGGAGATCCAGACGGCCGTGCGCCTGCTGCTGCCTGGGGAGTTGGCCAAGC
ACGCCGTGTCCGAGGGTACTAAGGCCATCACCAAGTACACCAGCGCTAAGGATCCCCGGGTACCGGTCGC
CACCATGGTGAGCAAGGGCGAGGAGCTGTTCACCGGGGTGGTGCCCATCCTGGTCGAGCTGGACGGCGAC
GTAAACGGCCACAAGTTCAGCGTGTCCGGCGAGGGCGAGGGCGATGCCACCTACGGCAAGCTGACCCTGA
AGTTCATCTGCACCACCGGCAAGCTGCCCGTGCCCTGGCCCACCCTCGTGACCACCTTCGGCTACGGCCT
GATGTGCTTCGCCCGCTACCCCGACCACATGAAGCAGCACGACTTCTTCAAGTCCGCCATGCCCGAAGGC
TACGTCCAGGAGCGCACCATCTTCTTCAAGGACGACGGCAACTACAAGACCCGCGCCGAGGTGAAGTTCG
AGGGCGACACCCTGGTGAACCGCATCGAGCTGAAGGGCATCGACTTCAAGGAGGACGGCAACATCCTGGG
GCACAAGCTGGAGTACAACTACAACAGCCACAACGTCTATATCATGGCCGACAAGCAGAAGAACGGCATC
AAGGTGAACTTCAAGATCCGCCACAACATCGAGGACGGCAGCGTGCAGCTCGCCGACCACTACCAGCAGA
ACACCCCCATCGGCGACGGCCCCGTGCTGCTGCCCGACAACCACTACCTGAGCTACCAGTCCGCCCTGAG
CAAAGACCCCAACGAGAAGCGCGATCACATGGTCCTGCTGGAGTTCGTGACCGCCGCCGGGATCACTCTC
GGCATGGACGAGCTGTACAAGTAGGTCGACCTCGAGGGGGGGCCCGGTACCAGGTAAGTGTACCCAATTC
GCCCTATAGTGAGTCGTATTACAATTCACTCGATCGCCCTTCCCAACAGTTGCGCAGCCTGAATGGCGAA
TGGAGATCCAATTTTTAAGTGTATAATGTGTTAAACTACTGATTCTAATTGTTTGTGTATTTTAGATTCA
CAGTCCCAAGGCTCATTTCAGGCCCCTCAGTCCTCACAGTCTGTTCATGATCATAATCAGCCATACCACA
TTTGTAGAGGTTTTACTTGCTTTAAAAAACCTCCCACACCTCCCCCTGAACCTGAAACATAAAATGAATG
CAATTGTTGTTGTTAACTTGTTTATTGCAGCTTATAATGGTTACAAATAAAGCAATAGCATCACAAATTT
CACAAATAAAGCATTTTTTTCACTGCATTCTAGTTGTGGTTTGTCCAAACTCATCAATGTATCTTAACGC
GTAAATTGTAAGCGTCTCAAATATGTATCCGCTCATGAGACAATAACCCTGATAAATGCTTCAATAATAT
TGAAAAAGGAAGAGTATGAGTATTCAACATTTCCGTGTCGCCCTTATTCCCTTTTTTGCGGCATTTTGCC
TTCCTGTTTTTGCTCACCCAGAAACGCTGGTGAAAGTAAAAGATGCTGAAGATCAGTTGGGTGCACGAGT
GGGTTACATCGAACTGGATCTCAACAGCGGTAAGATCCTTGAGAGTTTTCGCCCCGAAGAACGTTTTCCA
ATGATGAGCACTTTTAAAGTTCTGCTATGTGGCGCGGTATTATCCCGTATTGACGCCGGGCAAGAGCAAC
TCGGTCGCCGCATACACTATTCTCAGAATGACTTGGTTGAGTACTCACCAGTCACAGAAAAGCATCTTAC
GGATGGCATGACAGTAAGAGAATTATGCAGTGCTGCCATAACCATGAGTGATAACACTGCGGCCAACTTA
CTTCTGACAACGATCGGAGGACCGAAGGAGCTAACCGCTTTTTTGCACAACATGGGGGATCATGTAACTC
GCCTTGATCGTTGGGAACCGGAGCTGAATGAAGCCATACCAAACGACGAGCGTGACACCACGATGCCTGT
AGCAATGGCAACAACGTTGCGCAAACTATTAACTGGCGAACTACTTACTCTAGCTTCCCGGCAACAATTA
ATAGACTGGATGGAGGCGGATAAAGTTGCAGGACCACTTCTGCGCTCGGCCCTTCCGGCTGGCTGGTTTA
TTGCTGATAAATCTGGAGCCGGTGAGCGTGGGTCTCGCGGTATCATTGCAGCACTGGGGCCAGATGGTAA
GCCCTCCCGTATCGTAGTTATCTACACGACGGGGAGTCAGGCAACTATGGATGAACGAAATAGACAGATC
GCTGAGATAGGTGCCTCACTGATTAAGCATTGGTAACTGTCAGACCAAGTTTACTCATATATACTTTAGA
TTGATTTAAAACTTCATTTTTAATTTAAAAGGATCTAGGTGAAGATCCTTTTTGATAATC
